>Addgene plasmid #207527 | pS44i8GM | addgene full sequence | sequence record 409603 | Addgene NGS Result
AGGCGCAGCGGTCGGGCTGAACGGGGGGTTCGTGCACACAGCCCAGCTTGGAGCGAACGACCTACACCGA
ACTGAGATACCTACAGCGTGAGCTATGAGAAAGCGCCACGCTTCCCGAAGGGAGAAAGGCGGACAGGCAT
CCGGTAAGCGGCAGGGTCGGAACAGGAGAGCGCACGAGGGAGCTTCCAGGGGGAAACGCCTGGTATCTTT
ATAGTCCTGTCGGGTTTCGCCACCTCTGACTTGAGCGTCGATTTTTGTGATGCTCGTCAGGGGGGCGGAG
CCTATGGAAAAACGCCAGCAACGCGGCCGTGAAAGGCAGGCCGGTCCGTGGTGGCCACGGCCTCTAGGCC
AGATCCAGCGGCATCTGGGTTAGTCGAGCGCGGGCCGCTTCCCATGTCTCACCAGGGCGAGCCTGTTTCG
CGATCTCAGCATCTGAAATCTTCCCGGCCTTGCGCTTCGCTGGGGCCTTACCCACCGCCTTGGCGGGCTT
CTTCGGTCCAAAACTGAACAACAGATGTGTGACCTTGCGCCCGGTCTTTCGCTGCGCCCACTCCACCTGT
AGCGGGCTGTGCTCGTTGATCTGCGTCACGGCTGGATCAAGCACTCGCAACTTGAAGTCCTTGATCGAGG
GATACCGGCCTTCCAGTTGAAACCACTTTCGCAGCTGGTCAATTTCTATTTCGCGCTGGCCGATGCTGTC
CCATTGCATGAGCAGCTCGTAAAGCCTGATCGCGTGGGTGCTGTCCATCTTGGCCACGTCAGCCAAGGCG
TATTTGGTGAACTGTTTGGTGAGTTCCGTCAGGTACGGCAGCATGTCTTTGGTGAACCTGAGTTCTACAC
GGCCCTCACCCTCCCGGTAGATGATTGTTTGCACCCAGCCGGTAATCATCACACTCGGTCTTTTCCCCTT
GCCATTGGGCTCTTGGGTTAACCGGACTTCCCGCCGTTTCAGGCGCAGGGCCGCTTCTTTGAGCTGGTTG
TAGGAAGATTCGATAGGGACACCCGCCATCGTCGCTATGTCCTCCGCCGTCACTGAATACATCACTTCAT
CGGTGACAGGCTCGCTCCTCTTCACCTGGCTAATACAGGCCAGAACGATCCGCTGTTCCTGAACACTGAG
GCGATACGCGGCCTCGACCAGGGCATTGCTTTTGTAAACCATTGGGGGTGAGGCCACGTTCGACATATGT
CCGCTCCCTTCTCTGACGCCGTCCACGCCCTAGGCATGGTCATGACTCCATTATTATTGTTTCTGTTGCA
TAAAGCCTAAGGGGTAGGCCTTACTAGAGATAGCCCCTAAAAGGTTTAAAAGGGAAAAGGAAGAAAAGGG
TGGAAACGCAAAAAACGCACCACTACGTGGCCCCGTTGGGGCCGCATTTGTGCCCCTGAAGGGGCGGGGG
AGGCGTCTGGGCAATCCCCGTTTTACCAGTCCCCTATCGCCGCCTGAGAGGGCGCAGGAAGCGAGTAATC
AGGGTATCGAGGCGGATTCACCCTTGGCGTCCAACCAGCGGCACCAGCGGCGCCTGAGAGGGGCGCGCCC
AGCTGTCTAGGGCGGCGGATTTGTCCTACTCAGGAGAGCGTTCACCGACAAACAACAGATAAAACGAAAG
GCCCAGTCTTTCGACTGAGCTTTTCGTTTTATTTGATGCCTTTAATTAAACGTTCGTAATCAAGCCACTT
CCTTTTTGCATTGACGCAGGGTGTCGGAAGGCAACTCGCCGAACGCGCTCCTATAGTTTTCAGCGAAGCG
TCCCAAATGTAAGAAGCCGTAGTCTAGGGCTATCTCAGTTATACTACGCACATTGGCACTGGGATCGTTC
AAGCAGGCGCGGATGCTTTCGAGCTTGCGGTTGCGGATGTAGTTCTTCGGCGTGGTGCCGGCGTGCTTCT
CGAACAAATTGTAGAGCGAGCGTGGACTCATCATCGCCAGCTCCGCTAACCGCTCAAGGCTGATATTCCG
TTTGAGATTCTCCTCAATGAATTGAACGACTCGCTCGAAAGACGGGTTACCTTTGCTGAAAATTTCACGG
CTGACATTGCTGCCCAGCATTTCGAGCAGCTTGGAAGCGATGATCCCCGCATAGTGCTCTTGGACCCGAG
GCATCGACTTTGTATGTTCCGCTTCGTCACAAACTAACCCGAGTAGATTGATAAAGCCATCGAGTTGCTG
GAGATTGTGTCGCGCGGCGAAACGGATACCCTCCCTCGGCTTGTGCCAATTGTTGTCACTGCACGCCCGA
TCAAGGACCACTGAGGGCAATTTAACGATAAATTTCTCGCAATCTTCTGAATAGGTCAGGTCGGCTTGGT
CATCCGGATTGAGCAGCAATAGTTCGCCCGGCGCAAAATAGTGCTCCTGGCCATGGCCACGCCACAGGCA
ATGGCCTTTGAGTATTATTTGCAGATGATAACAGGTTTCTAATCCAGGCGAGATTACCCTCACGCTACCG
CCGTAGCTGATTCGACACAGATCGAGGCATCCGAAGATTCTGTGGTGCAGCCTGCCTGCCGGGCGCCCGC
CCTTGGGCAGGCGAATAGAGTGCGTACCGACATACTGGTTAACATAATCGGAGACTGCATAGGGCTCGGC
GTGGACGAAGATCTGACTTTTCTCGTTCAATAAGCAAAAATCCATAGTTCACGGTTCTCTTATTTTAATG
TGGGCTGCTTGGTGTGATGTAGAAAGGCGCCAAGTCGATGAAAATGCATCTCGACGTGATGCGTATACGG
GTTACCCCCATTGCCACGTTGCGCCATCCTTTTTGCAATCAGTGACCACTTTTCCAAGCAAAAATAACGC
CAAGCAGAACGAAGACGTTCTTTTTAAGAAGCGAGAACACCAGAAGTTCGTGCTGTCGGGGCATGGGGCG
ACGAATTGGCGGATAAAGGGGATCTGCTGGATATTACGGCCTTTTTAAAGACCGTAAAGAAAAATAAGCA
CAAGTTTTATCCGGCCTTTATTCACATTCTTGCCCGCCTGATGAATGCTCATCCGTAATTACGTATGGCA
ATGAAAGACGGTGAGCTGGTGATATGGGATAGTGTTCACCCTTGTTACACCGTTTTCCATGAGCAAACTG
AAACGTTTTCATCGCTCTGGAGTGAATACCACGACGATTTCCGGCAGTTTCTACACATATATTCGCAAGA
TGTGGCGTGTTACGGTGAAAACCTGGCCTATTTCCCTAAAGGGTTTATTGAGAATATGTTTTTCGTCTCA
GCCAATCCCTGGGTGAGTTTCACCAGTTTTGATTTAAACGTGGCCAATATGGACAACTTCTTCGCCCCCG
TTTTCACCATGCATGGGAATTAGCTTGATCTGACCAACGACCGGTAGCGGAGCTATCCAACGGCGGTATA
CCAGGAAAACACACAGCAGGTACATCAGAACAGTACCATGACTGAAGAACAAATAGTTTTTTCCTGATCC
ATAAAGCAGAACGGCCTGCTCCATGACAAATCTGGCTCCCCAACTAATGCCCCATGCAGCCAGCATAACC
AGCATAAAGTGCAGTGTCCGGTTTGATAGGGATAAGTCCAGCCTTGCAAGAAGCGGATACAGGAGTGCAA
AAAATTTTATTTGACATGCGTGATGTTTAGAATTATAATTTGGGGACCTAGGGCCCAAGTTCACTTAAAA
AGGAGATCAACAATGAAAGCAATTTTCGTACTGAAACATCTTAATCATGCTAAGAAGGTTTTCTAATGAT
CATGGGAATTCATAAAGGTGAAGAACTGTTCACCGGTGTTGTTCCGATCCTGGTTGAACTGGATGGTGAT
GTTAACGGCCACAAATTCTCTGTTCGTGGTGAAGGTGAAGGTGATGCAACCAACGGTAAACTGACCCTGA
AATTCATCTGCACTACCGGTAAACTGCCGGTTCCATGGCCGACTCTGGTGACTACCCTGACCTATGGTGT
TCAGTGTTTTTCTCGTTACCCGGATCACATGAAGCAGCATGATTTCTTCAAATCTGCAATGCCGGAAGGT
TATGTACAGGAGCGCACCATTTCTTTCAAAGACGATGGCACCTACAAAACCCGTGCAGAGGTTAAATTTG
AAGGTGATACTCTGGTGAACCGTATTGAACTGAAAGGCATTGATTTCAAAGAGGACGGCAACATCCTGGG
CCACAAACTGGAATATAACTTCAACTCCCATAACGTTTACATCACCGCAGACAAACAGAAGAACGGTATC
AAAGCTAACTTCAAAATTCGCCATAACGTTGAAGACGGTAGCGTACAGCTGGCGGACCACTACCAGCAGA
ACACTCCGATCGGTGATGGTCCGGTTCTGCTGCCGGATAACCACTACCTGTCCACCCAGTCTAAACTGTC
CAAAGACCCGAACGAAAAGCGCGACCACATGGTGCTGCTGGAGTTCGTTACTGCAGCAGGTATCACGCAC
GGCATGGATGAACTCTACAAATAAAAGCTTGCGGCCGCGTCGTGACTGGGAAAACCCTGGCGACTAGTCT
TGGACTCCTGTTGATAGATCCAGTAATGACCTCAGAACTCCATCTGGATTTGTTCAGAACGCTCGGTTGC
CGCCGGGCGTTTTTTATTGGTGAGAATCCAGGGGTCCCTTTAATTAATTGTTGACAATTAATCATCGGCA
TAGTATATCGGCATAGTATAATACGACAAGGTGAGGAACTAAACCCCTAGGCCGCGGCCGCGCGGAGACC
CGAGACTGGTCTCAGTTTTAGAGCTAGAAATAGCAAGTTAAAATAAGGCTAGTCCGTTATCAACTTGAAA
AAGTGGCACCGAGTCGGTGCAATTCGAGCTCGGTACCCGGGGATCCCAATAATTACGATTTACGTATTTA
AATGAACCTTGACCGAACGCAGCGGTGGTAACGGCGCAGTGGCGGTTTTCATGGCTTGTTATGACTGTTT
TTTTGGGGTACAGTCTATGCCTCGGGCATCCAAGCAGCAAGCGCGTTACGCCGTGGGTCGATGTTTGATG
TTATGGAGCAGCAACGATGTTACGCAGCAGGGCAGTCGCCCTAAAACAAAGTTAAACATCATGAGGGAAG
CGGTGATCGCCGAAGTATCGACTCAACTATCAGAGGTAGTTGGCGTCATCGAGCGCCATCTCGAACCGAC
GTTGCTGGCCGTACATTTGTACGGCTCCGCAGTGGATGGCGGCCTGAAGCCACACAGTGATATTGATTTG
CTGGTTACGGTGACCGTAAGGCTTGATGAAACAACGCGGCGAGCTTTGATCAACGACCTTTTGGAAACTT
CGGCTTCCCCTGGAGAGAGCGAGATTCTCCGCGCTGTAGAAGTCACCATTGTTGTGCACGACGACATCAT
TCCGTGGCGTTATCCAGCTAAGCGCGAACTGCAATTTGGAGAATGGCAGCGCAATGACATTCTTGCAGGT
ATCTTCGAGCCAGCCACGATCGACATTGATCTGGCTATCTTGCTGACAAAAGCAAGAGAACATAGCGTTG
CCTTGGTAGGTCCAGCGGCGGAGGAACTCTTTGATCCGGTTCCTGAACAGGATCTATTTGAGGCGCTAAA
TGAAACCTTAACGCTATGGAACTCGCCGCCCGACTGGGCTGGCGATGAGCGAAATGTAGTGCTTACGTTG
TCCCGCATTTGGTACAGCGCAGTAACCGGCAAAATCGCGCCGAAGGATGTCGCTGCCGACTGGGCAATGG
AGCGCCTGCCGGCCCAGTATCAGCCCGTCATACTTGAAGCTAGACAGGCTTATCTTGGACAAGAAGAAGA
TCGCTTGGCCTCGCGCGCAGATCAGTTGGAAGAATTTGTCCACTACGTGAAAGGCGAGATCACCAAGGTA
GTCGGCAAATAAGACAATTGTCCTTTTCCGCTGCATAACCCTGCTTCGGGGTCATTATAGCGATTTTTTC
GGTATATCCATCCTTTTTCGCACGATATACAGGATTTTGCCAAAGGGTTCGTGTAGACTTTCCTTGGTGT
ATCCAACGGCGTCAGCCGGGCAGGATAGGTGAAGTAGGCCCACCCGCGAGCGGGTGTTCCTTCTTCACTG
TCCCTTATTCGCACCTGGCGGTGCTCAACGGGAATCCTGCTCTGCGAGGCTGGCCGTAGGCCGGCCGATA
ATCTCATGACCAAAATCCCTTAACGTGAGTTTTCGTTCCACTGAGCGTCAGACCCCGTAGAAAAGATCAA
AGGATCTTCTTGAGATCCTTTTTTTCTGCGCGTAATCTGCTGCTTGCAAACAAAAAAACCACCGCTACCA
GCGGTGGTTTGTTTGCCGGATCAAGAGCTACCAACTCTTTTTCCGAAGGTAACTGGCTTCAGCAGAGCGC
AGATACCAAATACTGTTCTTCTAGTGTAGCCGTAGTTAGGCCACCACTTCAAGAACTCTGTAGCACCGCC
TACATACCTCGCTCTGCTAATCCTGTTACCAGTGGCTGCTGCCAGTGGCGATAAGTCGTGTCTTACCGGG
TTGGACTCAAGACGATAGTTACCGGATA
Features (pLannotate 1.2.2; 18 found; start..end, strand, type, name):
    344..1177    -  CDS            pRO1600 Rep: replication protein for the broad-host-range plasmid pRO1600 from Pseudomonas aeruginosa&nbsp
   1256..1295    -  promoter       Pm promoter (fragment): The bacterial Pm promoter is activated by XylS in the presence of benzoate or m-toluate (Marqués et al., 1999).
   1296..1486    +  rep_origin     pRO1600 oriV (fragment): broad-host-range origin of replication from Pseudomonas aeruginosa plasmid pRO1600; requires the pRO1600 Rep protein for replication (West et al., 1994)
   1559..1645    -  terminator     rrnB T1 terminator: Escherichia coli rrnB; transcription terminator T1 from the E. coli rrnB gene
   1670..2635    -  CDS            XylS: XylS regulator encoded by the Pseudomonas putida TOL plasmid pWWO; xylS; stimulates transcription from the Pm promoter in the presence of aromatic compounds such as m-toluate or benzoate
   2896..3301    +  CDS            CmR (fragment): chloramphenicol acetyltransferase; cat; confers resistance to chloramphenicol
   3263..3523    -  CDS            YPRA_ECOLX (fragment): Protein predicted: Swiss-Prot protein existence level 4. From Escherichia coli.
   3535..3575    +  promoter       Pm promoter (fragment): The bacterial Pm promoter is activated by XylS in the presence of benzoate or m-toluate (Marqués et al., 1999).
   3724..4431    +  CDS            Superfolder GFP: Superfolder GFP is a basic (constitutively fluorescent) green fluorescent protein published in 2005, derived from Aequorea victoria. It is reported to be a very rapidly-maturing weak dimer.
   4448..4472    +  CDS            lacZα (fragment): LacZα fragment of β-galactosidase; lacZ fragment
   4483..4577    +  terminator     lambda t0 terminator: transcription terminator from phage lambda
   4600..4647    +  promoter       EM7 promoter: synthetic bacterial promoter&nbsp
   4705..4780    +  misc_RNA       gRNA scaffold: guide RNA scaffold for the Streptococcus pyogenes CRISPR/Cas9 system
   4781..4806    +  misc_feature   MCS (fragment): pUC18/19 multiple cloning site
   4968..5024    +  CDS            GmR (fragment): gentamycin acetyltransferase; aacC1; confers resistance to gentamycin
   5031..5822    +  CDS            SmR: aminoglycoside adenylyltransferase (Murphy, 1985); aadA; confers resistance to spectinomycin and streptomycin
   5968..6076    +  oriT           oriT: incP origin of transfer
   6170..290     +  rep_origin     ori (across the origin): high-copy-number ColE1/pMB1/pBR322/pUC origin of replication
