[The description below was written by a language model from this plasmid's Addgene catalogue record and pLannotate feature annotations shown in this document.]
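Description:
pS44i8GM is a conditionally replicating, self-curing vector for Pseudomonas and other Gram-negative bacteria. It is built on the SEVA backbone pSEVA448 and catalogued as a CRISPR/Pseudomonas vector from a base-editing toolset. It carries a hybrid origin. A ColE1/pUC-type ori supports replication in E. coli cloning strains, while the broad-host-range pRO1600 oriV works only when its cognate Rep protein is supplied. Here repA has been placed under the Pm promoter, which is activated by the XylS regulator (encoded on the plasmid in a version cured of BsaI sites) in the presence of benzoate-type inducers such as m-toluate. Replication in Pseudomonas therefore depends on the inducer, and withdrawing it lets the plasmid be lost from the population. Selection is by the aadA streptomycin/spectinomycin resistance gene, and an incP oriT allows conjugative mobilisation. The record describes the plasmid as medium copy in Pseudomonas, although the E. coli copy number field reads high copy.

The reporter is msfGFP (annotated as superfolder GFP), which the record says is driven by the constitutive P14b promoter through a BCD2 bicistronic translational coupler and which is followed by the lambda t0 terminator. Its fluorescence gives a visual readout of plasmid presence, so cured clones can be recognised as non-fluorescent colonies. The feature table also shows an EM7 promoter upstream of an S. pyogenes gRNA scaffold, which suggests a guide RNA expression cassette, although the catalogue text does not mention it and no Cas or deaminase gene is annotated. A second Pm fragment lies upstream of the GFP region. The short CmR, GmR, lacZα and MCS hits are only fragments and probably reflect backbone remnants or partial homology matches rather than functional genes.
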