Addgene plasmid #207527: pS44i8GM
Purpose: Conditionally-replicating in Pseudomonas vector, medium-copy-number; oriV(pRO1600/ColE1), xylS (cured of BsaI-sites), Pm→repA, P14b with a translational BCD2 coupler from BG35 (53)→msfGFP; SmR/SpR
Depositing lab: Pablo Ivan Nikel. Depositing organization: Danmarks Tekniske Universitet. Publication: The pAblo.pCasso self-curing vector toolset for unconstrained cytidine and adenine base-editing in Gram-negative bacteria. Kozaeva E, Nielsen ZS, Nieto-Dominguez M, Nikel PI. Nucleic Acids Res. 2024 Jan 5:gkad1236. doi: 10.1093/nar/gkad1236. PubMed 38180826.
Backbone
  Vector backbone: pSEVA448
  Backbone manufacturer: SEVA collection
  Vector type: CRISPR ; Pseudomonas vector
Growth in bacteria
  Bacterial resistance: Streptomycin, 50 μg/mL
  Growth temperature: 37°C
  Growth strain: DH5alpha
  Copy number: High Copy
Gene/Insert
  Gene/Insert name: oriV(pRO1600/ColE1), xylS, Pm→repA, P14b with a translational BCD2 coupler from BG35 (53)→msfGFP
Terms and licenses: Academic/Nonprofit Terms; Industry Terms: Not Available to Industry
How to cite: pS44i8GM was a gift from Pablo Ivan Nikel (Addgene plasmid # 207527 ; http://n2t.net/addgene:207527 ; RRID:Addgene_207527)
